>Addgene plasmid #249233 | pLenti-hPTPRS-gRNA3 | addgene full sequence | sequence record 499784 | Addgene NGS Result
TTAATGTAGTCTTATGCAATACTCTTGTAGTCTTGCAACATGGTAACGATGAGTTAGCAACATGCCTTAC
AAGGAGAGAAAAAGCACCGTGCATGCCGATTGGTGGAAGTAAGGTGGTACGATCGTGCCTTATTAGGAAG
GCAACAGACGGGTCTGACATGGATTGGACGAACCACTGAATTGCCGCATTGCAGAGATATTGTATTTAAG
TGCCTAGCTCGATACATAAACGGGTCTCTCTGGTTAGACCAGATCTGAGCCTGGGAGCTCTCTGGCTAAC
TAGGGAACCCACTGCTTAAGCCTCAATAAAGCTTGCCTTGAGTGCTTCAAGTAGTGTGTGCCCGTCTGTT
GTGTGACTCTGGTAACTAGAGATCCCTCAGACCCTTTTAGTCAGTGTGGAAAATCTCTAGCAGTGGCGCC
CGAACAGGGACTTGAAAGCGAAAGGGAAACCAGAGGAGCTCTCTCGACGCAGGACTCGGCTTGCTGAAGC
GCGCACGGCAAGAGGCGAGGGGCGGCGACTGGTGAGTACGCCAAAAATTTTGACTAGCGGAGGCTAGAAG
GAGAGAGATGGGTGCGAGAGCGTCAGTATTAAGCGGGGGAGAATTAGATCGCGATGGGAAAAAATTCGGT
TAAGGCCAGGGGGAAAGAAAAAATATAAATTAAAACATATAGTATGGGCAAGCAGGGAGCTAGAACGATT
CGCAGTTAATCCTGGCCTGTTAGAAACATCAGAAGGCTGTAGACAAATACTGGGACAGCTACAACCATCC
CTTCAGACAGGATCAGAAGAACTTAGATCATTATATAATACAGTAGCAACCCTCTATTGTGTGCATCAAA
GGATAGAGATAAAAGACACCAAGGAAGCTTTAGACAAGATAGAGGAAGAGCAAAACAAAAGTAAGACCAC
CGCACAGCAAGCGGCCGCTGATCTTCAGACCTGGAGGAGGAGATATGAGGGACAATTGGAGAAGTGAATT
ATATAAATATAAAGTAGTAAAAATTGAACCATTAGGAGTAGCACCCACCAAGGCAAAGAGAAGAGTGGTG
CAGAGAGAAAAAAGAGCAGTGGGAATAGGAGCTTTGTTCCTTGGGTTCTTGGGAGCAGCAGGAAGCACTA
TGGGCGCAGCGTCAATGACGCTGACGGTACAGGCCAGACAATTATTGTCTGGTATAGTGCAGCAGCAGAA
CAATTTGCTGAGGGCTATTGAGGCGCAACAGCATCTGTTGCAACTCACAGTCTGGGGCATCAAGCAGCTC
CAGGCAAGAATCCTGGCTGTGGAAAGATACCTAAAGGATCAACAGCTCCTGGGGATTTGGGGTTGCTCTG
GAAAACTCATTTGCACCACTGCTGTGCCTTGGAATGCTAGTTGGAGTAATAAATCTCTGGAACAGATTTG
GAATCACACGACCTGGATGGAGTGGGACAGAGAAATTAACAATTACACAAGCTTAATACACTCCTTAATT
GAAGAATCGCAAAACCAGCAAGAAAAGAATGAACAAGAATTATTGGAATTAGATAAATGGGCAAGTTTGT
GGAATTGGTTTAACATAACAAATTGGCTGTGGTATATAAAATTATTCATAATGATAGTAGGAGGCTTGGT
AGGTTTAAGAATAGTTTTTGCTGTACTTTCTATAGTGAATAGAGTTAGGCAGGGATATTCACCATTATCG
TTTCAGACCCACCTCCCAACCCCGAGGGGACCCAGAGAGGGCCTATTTCCCATGATTCCTTCATATTTGC
ATATACGATACAAGGCTGTTAGAGAGATAATTAGAATTAATTTGACTGTAAACACAAAGATATTAGTACA
AAATACGTGACGTAGAAAGTAATAATTTCTTGGGTAGTTTGCAGTTTTAAAATTATGTTTTAAAATGGAC
TATCATATGCTTACCGTAACTTGAAAGTATTTCGATTTCTTGGCTTTATATATCTTGTGGAAAGGACGAA
ACACCGCCGCCGATGCTGTAACGTGGTTTTAGAGCTAGAAATAGCAAGTTAAAATAAGGCTAGTCCGTTA
TCAACTTGAAAAAGTGGCACCGAGTCGGTGCTTTTTTGAATTCTAGATCTTGAGACAAATGGCAGTATTC
ATCCACAATTTTAAAAGAAAAGGGGGGATTGGGGGGTACAGTGCAGGGGAAAGAATAGTAGACATAAAAG
CAACAGACACACAAACTAAAGAATTACAAAAACAAATTACAAAAATTCAAAATTTTCGGGTTTATTACAG
GGACAGCAGAGATCCACTTTGGCGCCGGCTCGAGTGGCTCCGGTGCCCGTCAGTGGGCAGAGCGCACATC
GCCCACAGTCCCCGAGAAGTTGGGGGGAGGGGTCGGCAATTGAACCGGTGCCTAGAGAAGGTGGCGCGGG
GTAAACTGGGAAAGTGATGTCGTGTACTGGCTCCGCCTTTTTCCCGAGGGTGGGGGAGAACCGTATATAA
GTGCAGTAGTCGCCGTGAACGTTCTTTTTCGCAACGGGTTTGCCGCCAGAACACAGGTGTCGTGACGCGG
GATCCGCCACCATGACCGAGTACAAGCCCACGGTGCGCCTCGCCACCCGCGACGACGTCCCCAGGGCCGT
ACGCACCCTCGCCGCCGCGTTCGCCGACTACCCCGCCACGCGCCACACCGTCGATCCGGACCGCCACATC
GAGCGGGTCACCGAGCTGCAAGAACTCTTCCTCACGCGCGTCGGGCTCGACATCGGCAAGGTGTGGGTCG
CGGACGACGGCGCCGCGGTGGCGGTCTGGACCACGCCGGAGAGCGTCGAAGCGGGGGCGGTGTTCGCCGA
GATCGGCCCGCGCATGGCCGAGTTGAGCGGTTCCCGGCTGGCCGCGCAGCAACAGATGGAAGGCCTCCTG
GCGCCGCACCGGCCCAAGGAGCCCGCGTGGTTCCTGGCCACCGTCGGAGTCTCGCCCGACCACCAGGGCA
AGGGTCTGGGCAGCGCCGTCGTGCTCCCCGGAGTGGAGGCGGCCGAGCGCGCCGGGGTGCCCGCCTTCCT
GGAGACCTCCGCGCCCCGCAACCTCCCCTTCTACGAGCGGCTCGGCTTCACCGTCACCGCCGACGTCGAG
GTGCCCGAAGGACCGCGCACCTGGTGCATGACCCGCAAGCCCGGTGCCTGAACGCGTTAAGTCGACAATC
AACCTCTGGATTACAAAATTTGTGAAAGATTGACTGGTATTCTTAACTATGTTGCTCCTTTTACGCTATG
TGGATACGCTGCTTTAATGCCTTTGTATCATGCTATTGCTTCCCGTATGGCTTTCATTTTCTCCTCCTTG
TATAAATCCTGGTTGCTGTCTCTTTATGAGGAGTTGTGGCCCGTTGTCAGGCAACGTGGCGTGGTGTGCA
CTGTGTTTGCTGACGCAACCCCCACTGGTTGGGGCATTGCCACCACCTGTCAGCTCCTTTCCGGGACTTT
CGCTTTCCCCCTCCCTATTGCCACGGCGGAACTCATCGCCGCCTGCCTTGCCCGCTGCTGGACAGGGGCT
CGGCTGTTGGGCACTGACAATTCCGTGGTGTTGTCGGGGAAATCATCGTCCTTTCCTTGGCTGCTCGCCT
GTGTTGCCACCTGGATTCTGCGCGGGACGTCCTTCTGCTACGTCCCTTCGGCCCTCAATCCAGCGGACCT
TCCTTCCCGCGGCCTGCTGCCGGCTCTGCGGCCTCTTCCGCGTCTTCGCCTTCGCCCTCAGACGAGTCGG
ATCTCCCTTTGGGCCGCCTCCCCGCGTCGACTTTAAGACCAATGACTTACAAGGCAGCTGTAGATCTTAG
CCACTTTTTAAAAGAAAAGGGGGGACTGGAAGGGCTAATTCACTCCCAACGAAGACAAGATCTGCTTTTT
GCTTGTACTGGGTCTCTCTGGTTAGACCAGATCTGAGCCTGGGAGCTCTCTGGCTAACTAGGGAACCCAC
TGCTTAAGCCTCAATAAAGCTTGCCTTGAGTGCTTCAAGTAGTGTGTGCCCGTCTGTTGTGTGACTCTGG
TAACTAGAGATCCCTCAGACCCTTTTAGTCAGTGTGGAAAATCTCTAGCAGTACGTATAGTAGTTCATGT
CATCTTATTATTCAGTATTTATAACTTGCAAAGAAATGAATATCAGAGAGTGAGAGGAACTTGTTTATTG
CAGCTTATAATGGTTACAAATAAAGCAATAGCATCACAAATTTCACAAATAAAGCATTTTTTTCACTGCA
TTCTAGTTGTGGTTTGTCCAAACTCATCAATGTATCTTATCATGTCTGGCTCTAGCTATCCCGCCCCTAA
CTCCGCCCATCCCGCCCCTAACTCCGCCCAGTTCCGCCCATTCTCCGCCCCATGGCTGACTAATTTTTTT
TATTTATGCAGAGGCCGAGGCCGCCTCGGCCTCTGAGCTATTCCAGAAGTAGTGAGGAGGCTTTTTTGGA
GGCCTAGGGACGTACCCAATTCGCCCTATAGTGAGTCGTATTACGCGCGCTCACTGGCCGTCGTTTTACA
ACGTCGTGACTGGGAAAACCCTGGCGTTACCCAACTTAATCGCCTTGCAGCACATCCCCCTTTCGCCAGC
TGGCGTAATAGCGAAGAGGCCCGCACCGATCGCCCTTCCCAACAGTTGCGCAGCCTGAATGGCGAATGGG
[124 nt withheld, positions 4621-4744]
C
[91 nt withheld, positions 4746-4836]
A
[49 nt withheld, positions 4838-4886]
CCTTTGACGTTGGAGTCCACGTTCTTT
[37 nt withheld, positions 4914-4950]
ACCCTATCTCGGTCTATTCTTTTGATTTATAAGGGATTTTGCCGATTTCGGCCTATTGGTTAAAAAATGA
GCTGATTTAACAAAAATTTAACGCGAATTTTAACAAAATATTAACGCTTACAATTTAGGTGGCACTTTTC
GGGGAAATGTGCGCGGAACCCCTATTTGTTTATTTTTCTAAATACATTCAAATATGTATCCGCTCATGAG
ACAATAACCCTGATAAATGCTTCAATAATATTGAAAAAGGAAGAGTATGAGTATTCAACATTTCCGTGTC
GCCCTTATTCCCTTTTTTGCGGCATTTTGCCTTCCTGTTTTTGCTCACCCAGAAACGCTGGTGAAAGTAA
AAGATGCTGAAGATCAGTTGGGTGCACGAGTGGGTTACATCGAACTGGATCTCAACAGCGGTAAGATCCT
TGAGAGTTTTCGCCCCGAAGAACGTTTTCCAATGATGAGCACTTTTAAAGTTCTGCTATGTGGCGCGGTA
TTATCCCGTATTGACGCCGGGCAAGAGCAACTCGGTCGCCGCATACACTATTCTCAGAATGACTTGGTTG
AGTACTCACCAGTCACAGAAAAGCATCTTACGGATGGCATGACAGTAAGAGAATTATGCAGTGCTGCCAT
AACCATGAGTGATAACACTGCGGCCAACTTACTTCTGACAACGATCGGAGGACCGAAGGAGCTAACCGCT
TTTTTGCACAACATGGGGGATCATGTAACTCGCCTTGATCGTTGGGAACCGGAGCTGAATGAAGCCATAC
CAAACGACGAGCGTGACACCACGATGCCTGTAGCAATGGCAACAACGTTGCGCAAACTATTAACTGGCGA
ACTACTTACTCTAGCTTCCCGGCAACAATTAATAGACTGGATGGAGGCGGATAAAGTTGCAGGACCACTT
CTGCGCTCGGCCCTTCCGGCTGGCTGGTTTATTGCTGATAAATCTGGAGCCGGTGAGCGTGGGTCTCGCG
GTATCATTGCAGCACTGGGGCCAGATGGTAAGCCCTCCCGTATCGTAGTTATCTACACGACGGGGAGTCA
GGCAACTATGGATGAACGAAATAGACAGATCGCTGAGATAGGTGCCTCACTGATTAAGCATTGGTAACTG
TCAGACCAAGTTTACTCATATATACTTTAGATTGATTTAAAACTTCATTTTTAATTTAAAAGGATCTAGG
TGAAGATCCTTTTTGATAATCTCATGACCAAAATCCCTTAACGTGAGTTTTCGTTCCACTGAGCGTCAGA
CCCCGTAGAAAAGATCAAAGGATCTTCTTGAGATCCTTTTTTTCTGCGCGTAATCTGCTGCTTGCAAACA
AAAAAACCACCGCTACCAGCGGTGGTTTGTTTGCCGGATCAAGAGCTACCAACTCTTTTTCCGAAGGTAA
CTGGCTTCAGCAGAGCGCAGATACCAAATACTGTTCTTCTAGTGTAGCCGTAGTTAGGCCACCACTTCAA
GAACTCTGTAGCACCGCCTACATACCTCGCTCTGCTAATCCTGTTACCAGTGGCTGCTGCCAGTGGCGAT
AAGTCGTGTCTTACCGGGTTGGACTCAAGACGATAGTTACCGGATAAGGCGCAGCGGTCGGGCTGAACGG
GGGGTTCGTGCACACAGCCCAGCTTGGAGCGAACGACCTACACCGAACTGAGATACCTACAGCGTGAGCT
ATGAGAAAGCGCCACGCTTCCCGAAGGGAGAAAGGCGGACAGGTATCCGGTAAGCGGCAGGGTCGGAACA
GGAGAGCGCACGAGGGAGCTTCCAGGGGGAAACGCCTGGTATCTTTATAGTCCTGTCGGGTTTCGCCACC
TCTGACTTGAGCGTCGATTTTTGTGATGCTCGTCAGGGGGGCGGAGCCTATGGAAAAACGCCAGCAACGC
GGCCTTTTTACGGTTCCTGGCCTTTTGCTGGCCTTTTGCTCACATGTTCTTTCCTGCGTTATCCCCTGAT
TCTGTGGATAACCGTATTACCGCCTTTGAGTGAGCTGATACCGCTCGCCGCAGCCGAACGACCGAGCGCA
GCGAGTCAGTGAGCGAGGAAGCGGAAGAGCGCCCAATACGCAAACCGCCTCTCCCCGCGCGTTGGCCGAT
TCATTAATGCAGCTGGCACGACAGGTTTCCCGACTGGAAAGCGGGCAGTGAGCGCAACGCAATTAATGTG
AGTTAGCTCACTCATTAGGCACCCCAGGCTTTACACTTTATGCTTCCGGCTCGTATGTTGTGTGGAATTG
TGAGCGGATAACAATTTCACACAGGAAACAGCTATGACCATGATTACGCCAAGCGCGCAATTAACCCTCA
CTAAAGGGAACAAAAGCTGGAGCTGCAAGC
Features (pLannotate 1.2.2; 27 found; start..end, strand, type, name):
      5..231     +  promoter       RSV promoter: Rous sarcoma virus enhancer/promoter
    232..412     +  LTR            5' LTR (truncated): truncated 5' long terminal repeat (LTR) from HIV-1
    459..584     +  misc_feature   HIV-1 Ψ: packaging signal of human immunodeficiency virus type 1
    568..931     +  CDS            HIV-1 gag (fragment): gag protein from human immunodeficiency virus 1; gag
   1077..1310    +  misc_feature   RRE: The Rev response element (RRE) of HIV-1 allows for Rev-dependent mRNA export from the nucleus to the cytoplasm.
   1687..1713    +  CDS            Rev (fragment): human immunodeficiency virus 1 (HIV-1) Rev protein; rev; enhances nuclear export of unspliced and incompletely spliced viral mRNAs
   1717..1957    +  promoter       U6 promoter: RNA polymerase III promoter for human U6 snRNA
   1986..2061    +  misc_RNA       gRNA scaffold: guide RNA scaffold for the Streptococcus pyogenes CRISPR/Cas9 system
   2109..2226    +  misc_feature   cPPT/CTS: central polypurine tract and central termination sequence of HIV-1
   2295..2506    +  promoter       EF-1α core promoter: core promoter for human elongation factor EF-1α
   2532..3131    +  CDS            PuroR (fragment): puromycin N-acetyltransferase; pac from Streptomyces; confers resistance to puromycin
   3147..3735    +  misc_feature   WPRE: woodchuck hepatitis virus posttranscriptional regulatory element
   3786..3805    +  misc_feature   cPPT/CTS (fragment): central polypurine tract and central termination sequence of HIV-1
   3807..4040    +  LTR            3' LTR (ΔU3): self-inactivating 3' long terminal repeat (LTR) from HIV-1
   4118..4239    +  polyA_signal   SV40 poly(A) signal: SV40 polyadenylation signal
   4279..4414    +  rep_origin     SV40 ori: SV40 origin of replication
   4435..4453    -  promoter       T7 promoter: promoter for bacteriophage T7 RNA polymerase
   4461..4616    +  CDS            lacZα (fragment): LacZα fragment of β-galactosidase; lacZ fragment
   4621..5049    +  rep_origin     f1 ori (sequence partly withheld): f1 bacteriophage origin of replication; arrow indicates direction of (+) strand synthesis
   5102..5206    +  promoter       AmpR promoter: bla
   5207..6067    +  CDS            AmpR: β-lactamase; bla; confers resistance to ampicillin, carbenicillin, and related antibiotics
   6238..6826    +  rep_origin     ori: high-copy-number ColE1/pMB1/pBR322/pUC origin of replication
   7009..7101    +  CDS            lacI (fragment): lac repressor; lacI; The lac repressor binds to the lac operator to inhibit transcription in E. coli. This inhibition can be relieved by adding lactose or isopropyl-β-D-thiogalactopyranoside (IPTG).
   7114..7135    +  protein_bind   CAP binding site: CAP binding activates transcription in the presence of cAMP. E. coli catabolite activator protein
   7150..7180    +  promoter       lac promoter: promoter for the E. coli lac operon
   7188..7204    +  protein_bind   lac operator: The lac repressor binds to the lac operator to inhibit transcription in E. coli. This inhibition can be relieved by adding lactose or isopropyl-β-D-thiogalactopyranoside (IPTG). lac repressor encoded by lacI
   7249..7267    +  promoter       T3 promoter: promoter for bacteriophage T3 RNA polymerase
