[The description below was written by a language model from this plasmid's Addgene catalogue record and pLannotate feature annotations shown in this document.]
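Description:
pLenti-hPTPRS-gRNA3 is a lentiviral CRISPR guide RNA vector built on the pLenti-sgRNA backbone and intended to knock out human PTPRS, the gene encoding receptor-type protein tyrosine phosphatase sigma. It is a 7.3 kb, high-copy plasmid maintained in E. coli through a ColE1/pUC-type origin and selected with ampicillin via the bla gene. An f1 origin and remnants of a lac/lacZα cloning region with flanking T3 and T7 promoters are also annotated in the bacterial backbone.

The transfer cassette has a third-generation, self-inactivating layout. An RSV promoter fused to a truncated HIV-1 5' LTR drives Tat-independent production of the viral genomic RNA in packaging cells, followed by the Ψ packaging signal with a gag fragment, the Rev response element for nuclear export, a cPPT/CTS, and a ΔU3 3' LTR that disables LTR promoter activity after integration. An SV40 poly(A) signal and SV40 origin lie downstream of the 3' LTR. Within the provirus, a human U6 RNA polymerase III promoter transcribes the PTPRS-targeting spacer joined to the Streptococcus pyogenes Cas9 gRNA scaffold. A separate EF-1α core promoter drives puromycin N-acetyltransferase, with a WPRE to enhance expression, allowing puromycin selection of transduced mammalian cells.

No Cas9 coding sequence is annotated, so the nuclease must be provided separately, for example from a Cas9-expressing cell line or a second vector. The name indicates this is one of several guides against the gene. The record gives the purpose simply as PTPRS CRISPR knockout and does not state the restriction sites used to clone the guide.
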