Addgene plasmid #249233: pLenti-hPTPRS-gRNA3
Purpose: PTPRS CRISPR KO
Depositing lab: Weihong Tan. Depositing organization: Hangzhou Institute of Medicine, Chinese Academy of Sciences. Publication: SPARK-seq: A high-throughput platform for aptamer discovery and kinetic profiling. Luo G, Song J, Fu Y, Jiang Y, Gao Y, Zhong Z, Li L, Wei Y, Jia HR, Guo L, Fu T, Wu Q, Tan W. Science. 2026 Jan;391(6780):eadv6127. doi: 10.1126/science.adv6127. Epub 2026 Jan 1. PubMed 41477891.
Backbone
  Vector backbone: pLenti-sgRNA
  Backbone manufacturer: Eric Lander and David Sabatini, Addgene plasmid #71409
  Vector type: Lentiviral, CRISPR
Growth in bacteria
  Bacterial resistance: Ampicillin, 100 μg/mL
  Growth temperature: 37°C
  Growth strain: NEB Stable
  Copy number: High Copy
Gene/Insert
  Gene/Insert name: PTPRS
  gRNA/shRNA sequence: CCGCCGATGCTGTAACGTG
  Species: H. sapiens (human)
  Entrez Gene: PTPRS (a.k.a. PTPSIGMA, R-PTP-S, R-PTP-sigma)
  Promoter: U6
  Cloning method: Restriction Enzyme; 5′ cloning site Unknown (unknown if destroyed)
Terms and licenses: Academic/Nonprofit Terms; Industry Terms: Not Available to Industry
How to cite: pLenti-hPTPRS-gRNA3 was a gift from Weihong Tan (Addgene plasmid # 249233 ; http://n2t.net/addgene:249233 ; RRID:Addgene_249233)
